>Addgene plasmid #110916 | KG#797 | depositor full sequence | sequence record 208505 | Full sequence
TGAAATAAGCTTGGGCTGCAGCCCGGGAAACATGATATCGACGGACATATTTTTGATTGATTATCATAAT
TTTCGTGGGAATCTTCGGAACATGCTCTTTGCGGTTTATAAGTGGAGATGCGCCAACGGGAAACTTGTTT
TAAAACTATTCCTATGGTGCTAACATCACCACATGAAAACTTTTCAAAACTTTTTTGGGTTTTTTATTTT
TTTATTATTATTCGTATCTAAACATTGTAGGCGTTGTGATGTTGCCCTAAATTTCTTTAAAAAGAGCGAA
CATTTTCAAAAATTTGCTATTTAAATCGAATGAAAATTTCCATTCAAATATTTGAAAAAAATTATGAAAA
AATTCCTTTTGTTGCATCTTCATCTTCTATGAAAGTTACAATTTTAGTTGGATCAGAAATATGAGATATC
AAAAAAAAATTAAGATTTTTTTGTTTGTTTTTTTGAAGCCTAAAATATTTTGATATCATTTATCTCTTAT
GTCTTTTGTTTTATCGAAACGTTTACAACACATCAACTATGCGTCAATAAATTTTTTAGGTAGTTAAACA
AATGTTGAAAAAAAAAGCAAAAGCAACCAAGAGCTGTTAAAATAGAGAAAATGCAGTTATTTTTTATATT
CAAGAAAAGTTATCACAGAAGTTCCGTAATGAGTTTTTTCCTTATCAACATGTTCCCATCAACTTCTTAG
TTTCTCCTCATTCCCATTGTTCAACATAATTATCACCTCTGACCTTATTCTGCTCTTTTTAAGCACAGGT
GTTAATATGCCGTCCATCATATTTGCCCTCCGTCTGCCGCTTTCCTTATCTGACCTTTACATCGCCTTTT
TGTATATGTACATAATAATTGTATCATCATCAACCTCCGCCATAAACATGCATGTCTTTTTACCTCTTTT
GGCATGTACCGTTCTTCTTTGTATTTTTATTATGTCTTCCTTCCATCTTCCCTCTTTTTTACGGATTTTC
GGATTGCGGAAGAAGAAGATGGTCGATAATTACCGTAATGAGGTAATTTGAAACATATTGGACAGAAGAA
ATACGCGCGGATGCTTTCGGTGGCAAGGTTAATTCGTTGTCTTTGTTTCTGGAATGTCCTTCATAAAAAA
CACGGATTACCACCTGTTTTTAACGTGGATTAAGATTTTTGGAAACAATTTACTCTGCCTAATTTTTTTG
TACATTTAAAAATGTAGACTTACCGAATTCACCGAGCTTGACCAGTTTTAAAGGTTACCGTTCACACTAA
AAATTGTTGAAAAAATTTTCGACTAAACCTAATGATTTTATTTTAAAAAATAAATGAAATAGCATACAAA
TTTGGATTTTTTTCAATTTTTTTCAAGAAAATCATGAAACATTTAGAAAACTCGAGTAACAAGCTTTCCG
TTCATTCTGTAATTTTTAAGTTCCAAATTTAAAAAAATGCATTTTGATTTACTGGGATTGCCGTGCTCGT
AATTATCAGCAAAACATTTGCCGAATTAGCCGAGCTCGACAATCTATTTTTTCGCAAACTTTTGCCATGT
TTCGTAAAACAATTTTCCATTTTATGGTAGACATTTTTCATCAATGAATTCACAAAATTTAAAATCCCCA
CTGAAAGTACCAAAATCTTCCTGAAAAATCCGGCAAAAAATCCATCTCATTATCATGTCACATATACATG
TTCTATTGGCACTATGTTTGGGATGTCCTCCAATTAATACTTCTGTGTCAATCTCATCGGCGCCCGGCGG
CCACTACCAAATGCAAAACTTTGTTTGTAAAAGAAGAAGCCAATAATTTTCTCGTTATTCATTTTTATTA
CTCTTTTTGCGTTTCATTCTTCTTTGTTCGAATTGATGAACGCACGTTGCTTCTCTCTGGTTTTCCTGCC
GTTCCTTATATTGCCAAGGAAACCAATGCGGATTTTCGGAAGATTTTCTTCATGTCCTTTAGAAAATATC
ACCACTTTTCTTCTTTTTCCATTTCAAATTTCAATTTCCATACAACTCATCTTCTATTATAGCTTTTCAG
GTGTTCGACTGTTTGAAGATAAGAATCAATTAAAATTTGGTTCACTGAGCATGTCATCCACTTTTCCTTT
TCTTTGTTCTAAAATTCACCAAACTGAATTTTCCTTAACCGGAAATTTACATGAAAATAAGAAACATGGA
TTACATCCTTTACATATCATTTTTGTTTTTTTATGTGTATTCCATGTTCCCAAAAGTTTGATGCAATTTT
TGATTCTTTTTCAATTTTCCAAATTCGTGTCTCGCAGGGAACGATTCACAGTCCAACATTCCCAAATTGC
GAAATTTTAGAATATATATTCCCAAGCGTCGAATATCTCAAAAATTTGTCGTTTTCTCAGTTTGACATGT
CACCTTTGCCGGTTCCTCTATTCGTCTATTAGCTCTCCAGAGAGCAATGTCATGTCACACGAAGAATTCA
GGGACATGTTTCGTTTTTTTTTGTTTGCATGTGGTCACCGATATGGGAACTTGAACTTTCCAATTTTTGC
TTGCTTTTTCTTTTCCGGAAACTTAATACTATTTGAGAAACTCCGCATCTTATTTGTTTGATCCCAAATT
CTGAAATTCCTCTTTGAATTTGATCTCAAGCTTCACTATAAAAAATTGTTTCAGGAAAATTGGATCCCCG
GGATTGGCCAAAGGACCCAAAGGTATGTTTCGAATGATACTAACATAACATAGAACATTTTCAGGAGGAC
CCTTGGCTAGCAAAAATGATGAACTCCACCTCAGGATCATCCACAATACGAGATTTGGTGACACCAAAGA
ATTGCAACTGGGATTTTGAATCATTTAACCAACACCATCAAGAAAAGCACACCAGCAAGCAGCCCGCGTG
TAATTGTGTTGCTGAAGCAATTCGACGCGTCACTGCTCTTCGGAAGTTGGCAACACAGCAAGATGGAGAT
TTTACAATGGTTCAAAACAATGAAGTCAAGTGGGCAAAACTTTTTATGGAATTCATCATTGGAACTGCGT
ATTGTCAGTCTACAAAGTGTCAAGCCCACTCCGACGATATGATTTGGTATGTTCACCAGGCGAAACTCTC
CAATTCCTTTTACATTCAAGGGAATCAAAGCTTGTTGCAAGTTTTTCGTCGACACAGCAAAAACCAACCA
ACGCCTTGCGATGACAGCTACAACTGGGAGGAGACTGTTTGCCTGAACATAATCATGCAACAGATTGACT
TTTATGTTACCTGTGCCGTTTGCACAAAAACTGGACCTCAAAATTTGCAAATTATTCGCAAAAACTGTCA
GCGTGTATTCCCATCCCCGAGTCGTCGTCGTATGGATAGTAAAGGAGAGAATGAAGAGATTACATATCCT
AAATTATATTTTGCAATTGACGGTTTTGAAGAGGTTTTTAACGACGTAATTGTGCGTGACGGAGAGTGTG
TATGTGTTGAACTGGTTGCACGTGATCGCCAGAAAACTCGAGAGTCCGTTGTCTTTCTCGGATCAATACG
ATATGAAATTCTGAAACAAGTGTATGACACTAAAGCTTCTTCGACGTGGCAGTGGGCACAAAAGTTGATG
AAAGTAGGCGATCGACGTCAAGAATTTGTACGAATGCGCGGTCCGCAGGGCAAAGGATATGCGGAAATGG
CGGTGGCAAGAGTGCCCAACTGCGGATACGAAACGCCGCTCACCGAAAATCCTATTGACTTTTCTGAGTT
GGCAGGAGTAGAACAGTCACTTGGAAAACGTCGAATGTCAGAGACAAATCTTGCCGGCGGAACACGGATG
TTCCCTTCTCGTTCAATTGCCACTCCATCTCATTCATCGCGGGGAAGACGTTGGCAAAGTGAGGCGGACA
CTGTGAACCAATACCCCGAAGTTGAGGGAAGCAATATCGACGACGAACTTGACGAAGGCCCAACGAACAA
GCTCTGGTCGATGCGAGGTTTTGCGCAAGTTTGGCATGGACTTCGAGAGAAGAAACGCGCAGAGTGCACA
CCACTGAATGCATTTTTGACCTACGTCACACTGCCCTGGAACAGTATTTTAAATGATCTTCTGAGTGAAC
GACAAAAACGTCCGATTTTGACGTTCGAGTTTGATGCACCAGCTCATAATCACGATTCTTCCGGATCCTC
TGGAGCGGTACCGGTAGAAAAAATGAGTAAAGGAGAAGAACTTTTCACTGGAGTTGTCCCAATTCTTGTT
GAATTAGATGGTGATGTTAATGGGCACAAATTTTCTGTCAGTGGAGAGGGTGAAGGTGATGCAACATACG
GAAAACTTACCCTTAAATTTATTTGCACTACTGGAAAACTACCTGTTCCATGGGTAAGTTTAAACATATA
TATACTAACTAACCCTGATTATTTAAATTTTCAGCCAACACTTGTCACTACTTTCTGTTATGGTGTTCAA
TGCTTCTCGAGATACCCAGATCATATGAAACGGCATGACTTTTTCAAGAGTGCCATGCCCGAAGGTTATG
TACAGGAAAGAACTATATTTTTCAAAGATGACGGGAACTACAAGACACGTAAGTTTAAACAGTTCGGTAC
TAACTAACCATACATATTTAAATTTTCAGGTGCTGAAGTCAAGTTTGAAGGTGATACCCTTGTTAATAGA
ATCGAGTTAAAAGGTATTGATTTTAAAGAAGATGGAAACATTCTTGGACACAAATTGGAATACAACTATA
ACTCACACAATGTATACATCATGGCAGACAAACAAAAGAATGGAATCAAAGTTGTAAGTTTAAACATGAT
TTTACTAACTAACTAATCTGATTTAAATTTTCAGAACTTCAAAATTAGACACAACATTGAAGATGGAAGC
GTTCAACTAGCAGACCATTATCAACAAAATACTCCAATTGGCGATGGCCCTGTCCTTTTACCAGACAACC
ATTACCTGTCCACACAATCTGCCCTTTCGAAAGATCCCAACGAAAAGAGAGACCACATGGTCCTTCTTGA
GTTTGTAACAGCTGCTGGGATTACACATGGCATGGATGAACTATACAAATAGCATTCGTAGAATTGTAAG
TTTAAACTTTCTCATACTAACTAACGCGCTCTATTTAAATTTTCAGAATTCCAACTGAGCGCCGGTCGCT
ACCATTACCAACTTGTCTGGTGTCAAAAATAATAGGGGCCGCTGTCATCAGAGTAAGTTTAAACTGAGTT
CTACTAACTAACGAGTAATATTTAAATTTTCAGCATCTCGCGCCCGTGCCTCTGACTTCTAAGTCCAATT
ACTCTTCAACATCCCTACATGCTCTTTCTCCCTGTGCTCCCACCCCCTATTTTTGTTATTATCAAAAAAA
CTTCTTCTTAATTTCTTTGTTTTTTAGCTTCTTTTAAGTCACCTCTAACAATGAAATTGTGTAGATTCAA
AAATAGAATTAATTCGTAATAAAAAGTCGAAAAAAATTGTGCTCCCTCCCCCCATTAATAATAATTCTAT
CCCAAAATCTACACAATGTTCTGTGTACACTTCTTATGTTTTTTTTACTTCTGATAAATTTTTTTTGAAA
CATCATAGAAAAAACCGCACACAAAATACCTTATCATATGTTACGTTTCAGTTTATGACCGCAATTTTTA
TTTCTTCGCACGTCTGGGCCTCTCATGACGTCAAATCATGCTCATCGTGAAAAAGTTTTGGAGTATTTTT
GGAATTTTTCAATCAAGTGAAAGTTTATGAAATTAATTTTCCTGCTTTTGCTTTTTGGGGGTTTCCCCTA
TTGTTTGTCAAGAGTTTCGAGGACGGCGTTTTTCTTGCTAAAATCACAAGTATTGATGAGCACGATGCAA
GAAAGATCGGAAGAAGGTTTGGGTTTGAGGCTCAGTGGAAGGTGAGTAGAAGTTGATAATTTGAAAGTGG
AGTAGTGTCTATGGGGTTTTTGCCTTAAATGACAGAATACATTCCCAATATACCAAACATAACTGTTTCC
TACTAGTCGGCCGTACGGGCCCTTTCGTCTCGCGCGTTTCGGTGATGACGGTGAAAACCTCTGACACATG
CAGCTCCCGGAGACGGTCACAGCTTGTCTGTAAGCGGATGCCGGGAGCAGACAAGCCCGTCAGGGCGCGT
CAGCGGGTGTTGGCGGGTGTCGGGGCTGGCTTAACTATGCGGCATCAGAGCAGATTGTACTGAGAGTGCA
CCATATGCGGTGTGAAATACCGCACAGATGCGTAAGGAGAAAATACCGCATCAGGCGGCCTTAAGGGCCT
CGTGATACGCCTATTTTTATAGGTTAATGTCATGATAATAATGGTTTCTTAGACGTCAGGTGGCACTTTT
CGGGGAAATGTGCGCGGAACCCCTATTTGTTTATTTTTCTAAATACATTCAAATATGTATCCGCTCATGA
GACAATAACCCTGATAAATGCTTCAATAATATTGAAAAAGGAAGAGTATGAGTATTCAACATTTCCGTGT
CGCCCTTATTCCCTTTTTTGCGGCATTTTGCCTTCCTGTTTTTGCTCACCCAGAAACGCTGGTGAAAGTA
AAAGATGCTGAAGATCAGTTGGGTGCACGAGTGGGTTACATCGAACTGGATCTCAACAGCGGTAAGATCC
TTGAGAGTTTTCGCCCCGAAGAACGTTTTCCAATGATGAGCACTTTTAAAGTTCTGCTATGTGGCGCGGT
ATTATCCCGTATTGACGCCGGGCAAGAGCAACTCGGTCGCCGCATACACTATTCTCAGAATGACTTGGTT
GAGTACTCACCAGTCACAGAAAAGCATCTTACGGATGGCATGACAGTAAGAGAATTATGCAGTGCTGCCA
TAACCATGAGTGATAACACTGCGGCCAACTTACTTCTGACAACGATCGGAGGACCGAAGGAGCTAACCGC
TTTTTTGCACAACATGGGGGATCATGTAACTCGCCTTGATCGTTGGGAACCGGAGCTGAATGAAGCCATA
CCAAACGACGAGCGTGACACCACGATGCCTGTAGCAATGGCAACAACGTTGCGCAAACTATTAACTGGCG
AACTACTTACTCTAGCTTCCCGGCAACAATTAATAGACTGGATGGAGGCGGATAAAGTTGCAGGACCACT
TCTGCGCTCGGCCCTTCCGGCTGGCTGGTTTATTGCTGATAAATCTGGAGCCGGTGAGCGTGGGTCTCGC
GGTATCATTGCAGCACTGGGGCCAGATGGTAAGCCCTCCCGTATCGTAGTTATCTACACGACGGGGAGTC
AGGCAACTATGGATGAACGAAATAGACAGATCGCTGAGATAGGTGCCTCACTGATTAAGCATTGGTAACT
GTCAGACCAAGTTTACTCATATATACTTTAGATTGATTTAAAACTTCATTTTTAATTTAAAAGGATCTAG
GTGAAGATCCTTTTTGATAATCTCATGACCAAAATCCCTTAACGTGAGTTTTCGTTCCACTGAGCGTCAG
ACCCCGTAGAAAAGATCAAAGGATCTTCTTGAGATCCTTTTTTTCTGCGCGTAATCTGCTGCTTGCAAAC
AAAAAAACCACCGCTACCAGCGGTGGTTTGTTTGCCGGATCAAGAGCTACCAACTCTTTTTCCGAAGGTA
ACTGGCTTCAGCAGAGCGCAGATACCAAATACTGTCCTTCTAGTGTAGCCGTAGTTAGGCCACCACTTCA
AGAACTCTGTAGCACCGCCTACATACCTCGCTCTGCTAATCCTGTTACCAGTGGCTGCTGCCAGTGGCGA
TAAGTCGTGTCTTACCGGGTTGGACTCAAGACGATAGTTACCGGATAAGGCGCAGCGGTCGGGCTGAACG
GGGGGTTCGTGCACACAGCCCAGCTTGGAGCGAACGACCTACACCGAACTGAGATACCTACAGCGTGAGC
ATTGAGAAAGCGCCACGCTTCCCGAAGGGAGAAAGGCGGACAGGTATCCGGTAAGCGGCAGGGTCGGAAC
AGGAGAGCGCACGAGGGAGCTTCCAGGGGGAAACGCCTGGTATCTTTATAGTCCTGTCGGGTTTCGCCAC
CTCTGACTTGAGCGTCGATTTTTGTGATGCTCGTCAGGGGGGCGGAGCCTATGGAAAAACGCCAGCAACG
CGGCCTTTTTACGGTTCCTGGCCTTTTGCTGGCCTTTTGCTCACATGTTCTTTCCTGCGTTATCCCCTGA
TTCTGTGGATAACCGTATTACCGCCTTTGAGTGAGCTGATACCGCTCGCCGCAGCCGAACGACCGAGCGC
AGCGAGTCAGTGAGCGAGGAAGCGGAAGAGCGCCCAATACGCAAACCGCCTCTCCCCGCGCGTTGGCCGA
TTCATTAATGCAGCTGGCACGACAGGTTTCCCGACTGGAAAGCGGGCAGTGAGCGCAACGCAATTAATGT
GAGTTAGCTCACTCATTAGGCACCCCAGGCTTTACACTTTATGCTTCCGGCTCGTATGTTGTGTGGAATT
GTGAGCGGATAACAATTTCACACAGGAAACAGCTATGACCATGATTACGCCAAGCTGTAAGTTTAAACAT
GATCTTACTAACTAACTATTCTCATTTAAATTTTCAGAGCTTAAAAATGGCTGAAATCACTCACAACGAT
GGATACGCTAACAACTTGGAAA
Features (pLannotate 1.2.2; 11 found; start..end, strand, type, name):
   4156..5016    +  CDS            sg25: sg25 is a basic (constitutively fluorescent) green fluorescent protein published in 1997, derived from Aequorea victoria.
   5756..5851    +  CDS            aex-5 (fragment): AEX5_CAEEL - Also known as kpc-3 From Caenorhabditis elegans.
   5979..6014    +  CDS            rop (fragment): Rop protein, which maintains plasmids at low copy number; rop
   6116..6215    +  misc_feature   bom (fragment): basis of mobility region from pBR322
   6313..6417    +  promoter       AmpR promoter: bla
   6418..7278    +  CDS            AmpR: β-lactamase; bla; confers resistance to ampicillin, carbenicillin, and related antibiotics
   7449..8037    +  rep_origin     ori: high-copy-number ColE1/pMB1/pBR322/pUC origin of replication
   8220..8312    +  CDS            lacI (fragment): lac repressor; lacI; The lac repressor binds to the lac operator to inhibit transcription in E. coli. This inhibition can be relieved by adding lactose or isopropyl-β-D-thiogalactopyranoside (IPTG).
   8325..8346    +  protein_bind   CAP binding site: CAP binding activates transcription in the presence of cAMP. E. coli catabolite activator protein
   8361..8391    +  promoter       lac promoter: promoter for the E. coli lac operon
   8399..8415    +  protein_bind   lac operator: The lac repressor binds to the lac operator to inhibit transcription in E. coli. This inhibition can be relieved by adding lactose or isopropyl-β-D-thiogalactopyranoside (IPTG). lac repressor encoded by lacI
