>Addgene plasmid #110916 | KG#797 | addgene full sequence | sequence record 212580 | Addgene NGS Result
AGCTTGGGCTGCAGCCCGGGAAACATGATATCGACGGACATATTTTTGATTGATTATCATAATTTTCGTG
GGAATCTTCGGAACATGCTCTTTGCGGTTTATAAGTGGAGATGCGCCAACGGGAAACTTGTTTTAAAACT
ATTCCTATGGTGCTAACATCACCACATGAAAACTTTTCAAAACTTTTTTGGGTTTTTTATTTTTTTATTA
TTATTCGTATCTAAACATTGTAGGCGTTGTGATGTTGCCCTAAATTTCTTTAAAAAGAGCGAACATTTTC
AAAAATTTGCTATTTAAATCGAATGAAAATTTCCATTCAAATATTTGAAAAAAATTATGAAAAAATTCCT
TTTGTTGCATCTTCATCTTCTATGAAAGTTACAATTTTAGTTGGATCAGAAATATGAGATATCAAAAAAA
AATTAAGATTTTTTTGTTTGTTTTTTTGAAGCCTAAAATATTTTGATATCATTTATCTCTTATGTCTTTT
GTTTTATCGAAACGTTTACAACACATCAACTATGCGTCAATAAATTTTTTAGGTAGTTAAACAAATGTTG
AAAAAAAAAGCAAAAGCAACCAAGAGCTGTTAAAATAGAGAAAATGCAGTTATTTTTTATATTCAAGAAA
AGTTATCACAGAAGTTCCGTAATGAGTTTTTTCCTTATCAACATGTTCCCATCAACTTCTTAGTTTCTCC
TCATTCCCATTGTTCAACATAATTATCACCTCTGACCTTATTCTGCTCTTTTTAAGCACAGGTGTTAATA
TGCCGTCCATCATATTTGCCCTCCGTCTGCCGCTTTCCTTATCTGACCTTTACATCGCCTTTTTGTATAT
GTACATAATAATTGTATCATCATCAACCTCCGCCATAAACATGCATGTCTTTTTACCTCTTTTGGCATGT
ACCGTTCTTCTTTGTATTTTTATTATGTCTTCCTTCCATCTTCCCTCTTTTTTACGGATTTTCGGATTGC
GGAAGAAGAAGATGGTCGATAATTACCGTAATGAGGTAATTTGAAACATATTGGACAGAAGAAATACGCG
CGGATGCTTTCGGTGGCAAGGTTAATTCGTTGTCTTTGTTTCTGGAATGTCCTTCATAAAAAACACGGAT
TACCACCTGTTTTTAACGTGGATTAAGATTTTTGGAAACAATTTACTCTGCCTAATTTTTTTGTACATTT
AAAAATGTAGACTTACCGAATTCACCGAGCTTGACCAGTTTTAAAGGTTACCGTTCACACTAAAAATTGT
TGAAAAAATTTTCGACTAAACCTAATGATTTTATTTTAAAAAATAAATGAAATAGCATACAAATTTGGAT
TTTTTTCAATTTTTTTCAAGAAAATCATGAAACATTTAGAAAACTCGAGTAACAAGCTTTCCGTTCATTC
TGTAATTTTTAAGTTCCAAATTTAAAAAAATGCATTTTGATTTACTGGGATTGCCGTGCTCGTAATTATC
AGCAAAACATTTGCCGAATTAGCCGAGCTCGACAATCTATTTTTTCGCAAACTTTTGCCATGTTTCGTAA
AACAATTTTCCATTTTATGGTAGACATTTTTCATCAATGAATTCACAAAATTTAAAATCCCCACTGAAAG
TACCAAAATCTTCCTGAAAAATCCGGCAAAAAATCCATCTCATTATCATGTCACATATACATGTTCTATT
GGCACTATGTTTGGGATGTCCTCCAATTAATACTTCTGTGTCAATCTCATCGGCGCCCGGCGGCCACTAC
CAAATGCAAAACTTTGTTTGTAAAAGAAGAAGCCAATAATTTTCTCGTTATTCATTTTTATTACTCTTTT
TGCGTTTCATTCTTCTTTGTTCGAATTGATGAACGCACGTTGCTTCTCTCTGGTTTTCCTGCCGTTCCTT
ATATTGCCAAGGAAACCAATGCGGATTTTCGGAAGATTTTCTTCATGTCCTTTAGAAAATATCACCACTT
TTCTTCTTTTTCCATTTCAAATTTCAATTTCCATACAACTCATCTTCTATTATAGCTTTTCAGGTGTTCG
ACTGTTTGAAGATAAGAATCAATTAAAATTTGGTTCACTGAGCATGTCATCCACTTTTCCTTTTCTTTGT
TCTAAAATTCACCAAACTGAATTTTCCTTAACCGGAAATTTACATGAAAATAAGAAACATGGATTACATC
CTTTACATATCATTTTTGTTTTTTTATGTGTATTCCATGTTCCCAAAAGTTTGATGCAATTTTTGATTCT
TTTTCAATTTTCCAAATTCGTGTCTCGCAGGGAACGATTCACAGTCCAACATTCCCAAATTGCGAAATTT
TAGAATATATATTCCCAAGCGTCGAATATCTCAAAAATTTGTCGTTTTCTCAGTTTGACATGTCACCTTT
GCCGGTTCCTCTATTCGTCTATTAGCTCTCCAGAGAGCAATGTCATGTCACACGAAGAATTCAGGGACAT
GTTTCGTTTTTTTTTGTTTGCATGTGGTCACCGATATGGGAACTTGAACTTTCCAATTTTTGCTTGCTTT
TTCTTTTCCGGAAACTTAATACTATTTGAGAAACTCCGCATCTTATTTGTTTGATCCCAAATTCTGAAAT
TCCTCTTTGAATTTGATCTCAAGCTTCACTATAAAAAATTGTTTCAGGAAAATTGGAAGAGCAAGCGGAT
CCCCGGGATTGGCCAAAGGACCCAAAGGTATGTTTCGAATGATACTAACATAACATAGAACATTTTCAGG
AGGACCCTTGGCTAGCAAAAATGATGAACTCCACCTCAGGATCATCCACAATACGAGATTTGGTGACACC
AAAGAATTGCAACTGGGATTTTGAATCATTTAACCAACACCATCAAGAAAAGCACACCAGCAAGCAGCCC
GCGTGTAATTGTGTTGCTGAAGCAATTCGACGCGTCACTGCTCTTCGGAAGTTGGCAACACAGCAAGATG
GAGATTTTACAATGGTTCAAAACAATGAAGTCAAGTGGGCAAAACTTTTTATGGAATTCATCATTGGAAC
TGCGTATTGTCAGTCTACAAAGTGTCAAGCCCACTCCGACGATATGATTTGGTATGTTCACCAGGCGAAA
CTCTCCAATTCCTTTTACATTCAAGGGAATCAAAGCTTGTTGCAAGTTTTTCGTCGACACAGCAAAAACC
AACCAACGCCTTGCGATGACAGCTACAACTGGGAGGAGACTGTTTGCCTGAACATAATCATGCAACAGAT
TGACTTTTATGTTACCTGTGCCGTTTGCACAAAAACTGGACCTCAAAATTTGCAAATTATTCGCAAAAAC
TGTCAGCGTGTATTCCCATCCCCGAGTCGTCGTCGTATGGATAGTAAAGGAGAGAATGAAGAGATTACAT
ATCCTAAATTATATTTTGCAATTGACGGTTTTGAAGAGGTTTTTAACGACGTAATTGTGCGTGACGGAGA
GTGTGTATGTGTTGAACTGGTTGCACGTGATCGCCAGAAAACTCGAGAGTCCGTTGTCTTTCTCGGATCA
ATACGATATGAAATTCTGAAACAAGTGTATGACACTAAAGCTTCTTCGACGTGGCAGTGGGCACAAAAGT
TGATGAAAGTAGGCGATCGACGTCAAGAATTTGTACGAATGCGCGGTCCGCAGGGCAAAGGATATGCGGA
AATGGCGGTGGCAAGAGTGCCCAACTGCGGATACGAAACGCCGCTCACCGAAAATCCTATTGACTTTTCT
GAGTTGGCAGGAGTAGAACAGTCACTTGGAAAACGTCGAATGTCAGAGACAAATCTTGCCGGCGGAACAC
GGATGTTCCCTTCTCGTTCAATTGCCACTCCATCTCATTCATCGCGGGGAAGACGTTGGCAAAGTGAGGC
GGACACTGTGAACCAATACCCCGAAGTTGAGGGAAGCAATATCGACGACGAACTTGACGAAGGCCCAACG
AACAAGCTCTGGTCGATGCGAGGTTTTGCGCAAGTTTGGCATGGACTTCGAGAGAAGAAACGCGCAGAGT
GCACACCACTGAATGCATTTTTGACCTACGTCACACTGCCCTGGAACAGTATTTTAAATGATCTTCTGAG
TGAACGACAAAAACGTCCGATTTTGACGTTCGAGTTTGATGCACCAGCTCATAATCACGATTCTTCCGGA
TCCTCTGGAGCGGTACCGGTAGAAAAAATGAGTAAAGGAGAAGAACTTTTCACTGGAGTTGTCCCAATTC
TTGTTGAATTAGATGGTGATGTTAATGGGCACAAATTTTCTGTCAGTGGAGAGGGTGAAGGTGATGCAAC
ATACGGAAAACTTACCCTTAAATTTATTTGCACTACTGGAAAACTACCTGTTCCATGGGTAAGTTTAAAC
ATATATATACTAACTAACCCTGATTATTTAAATTTTCAGCCAACACTTGTCACTACTTTCTGTTATGGTG
TTCAATGCTTCTCGAGATACCCAGATCATATGAAACGGCATGACTTTTTCAAGAGTGCCATGCCCGAAGG
TTATGTACAGGAAAGAACTATATTTTTCAAAGATGACGGGAACTACAAGACACGTAAGTTTAAACAGTTC
GGTACTAACTAACCATACATATTTAAATTTTCAGGTGCTGAAGTCAAGTTTGAAGGTGATACCCTTGTTA
ATAGAATCGAGTTAAAAGGTATTGATTTTAAAGAAGATGGAAACATTCTTGGACACAAATTGGAATACAA
CTATAACTCACACAATGTATACATCATGGCAGACAAACAAAAGAATGGAATCAAAGTTGTAAGTTTAAAC
ATGATTTTACTAACTAACTAATCTGATTTAAATTTTCAGAACTTCAAAATTAGACACAACATTGAAGATG
GAAGCGTTCAACTAGCAGACCATTATCAACAAAATACTCCAATTGGCGATGGCCCTGTCCTTTTACCAGA
CAACCATTACCTGTCCACACAATCTGCCCTTTCGAAAGATCCCAACGAAAAGAGAGACCACATGGTCCTT
CTTGAGTTTGTAACAGCTGCTGGGATTACACATGGCATGGATGAACTATACAAATAGCATTCGTAGAATT
GTAAGTTTAAACTTTCTCATACTAACTAACGCGCTCTATTTAAATTTTCAGAATTCCAACTGAGCGCCGG
TCGCTACCATTACCAACTTGTCTGGTGTCAAAAATAATAGGGGCCGCTGTCATCAGAGTAAGTTTAAACT
GAGTTCTACTAACTAACGAGTAATATTTAAATTTTCAGCATCTCGCGCCCGTGCCTCTGACTTCTAAGTC
CAATTACTCTTCAACATCCCTACATGCTCTTTCTCCCTGTGCTCCCACCCCCTATTTTTGTTATTATCAA
AAAACTTCTCTTAATTTCTTTGTTTTTTAGCTTCTTTTAAGTCACCTCTAACAATGAAATTGTGTAGATT
CAAAAATAGAATTAATTCGTAATAAAAAGTCGAAAAAAATTGTGCTCCCTCCCCCCATTAATAATAATTC
TATCCCAAAATCTACACAATGTTCTGTGTACACTTCTTATGTTTTTTACTTCTGATAAATTTTTTTGAAA
CATCATAGAAAAAACCGCACACAAAATACCTTATCATATGTTACGTTTCAGTTTATGACCGCAATTTTTA
TTTCTTCGCACGTCTGGGCCTCTCATGACGTCAAATCATGCTCATCGTGAAAAAGTTTTGGAGTATTTTT
GGAATTTTTCAATCAAGTGAAAGTTTATGAAATTAATTTTCCTGCTTTTGCTTTTTGGGGTTTCCCCTAT
TGTTTGTCAAGATTTCGAGGACGGCGTTTTTCTTGCTAAAATCACAAGTATTGATGAGCACGATGCAAGA
AAGATCGGAAGAAGGTTTGGGTTTGAGGCTCAGTGGAAGGTGAGTAGAAGTTGATAATTTGAAAGTGGAG
TAGTGTCTATGGGGTTTTTGCCTTAAATGACAGAATACATTCCCAATATACCAAACATAACTGTTTCCTA
CTAGTCGGCCGTACGGGCCCTTTCGTCTCGCGCGTTTCGGTGATGACGGTGAAAACCTCTGACACATGCA
GCTCCCGGAGACGGTCACAGCTTGTCTGTAAGCGGATGCCGGGAGCAGACAAGCCCGTCAGGGCGCGTCA
GCGGGTGTTGGCGGGTGTCGGGGCTGGCTTAACTATGCGGCATCAGAGCAGATTGTACTGAGAGTGCACC
ATATGCGGTGTGAAATACCGCACAGATGCGTAAGGAGAAAATACCGCATCAGGCGGCCTTAAGGGCCTCG
TGATACGCCTATTTTTATAGGTTAATGTCATGATAATAATGGTTTCTTAGACGTCAGGTGGCACTTTTCG
GGGAAATGTGCGCGGAACCCCTATTTGTTTATTTTTCTAAATACATTCAAATATGTATCCGCTCATGAGA
CAATAACCCTGATAAATGCTTCAATAATATTGAAAAAGGAAGAGTATGAGTATTCAACATTTCCGTGTCG
CCCTTATTCCCTTTTTTGCGGCATTTTGCCTTCCTGTTTTTGCTCACCCAGAAACGCTGGTGAAAGTAAA
AGATGCTGAAGATCAGTTGGGTGCACGAGTGGGTTACATCGAACTGGATCTCAACAGCGGTAAGATCCTT
GAGAGTTTTCGCCCCGAAGAACGTTTTCCAATGATGAGCACTTTTAAAGTTCTGCTATGTGGCGCGGTAT
TATCCCGTATTGACGCCGGGCAAGAGCAACTCGGTCGCCGCATACACTATTCTCAGAATGACTTGGTTGA
GTACTCACCAGTCACAGAAAAGCATCTTACGGATGGCATGACAGTAAGAGAATTATGCAGTGCTGCCATA
ACCATGAGTGATAACACTGCGGCCAACTTACTTCTGACAACGATCGGAGGACCGAAGGAGCTAACCGCTT
TTTTGCACAACATGGGGGATCATGTAACTCGCCTTGATCGTTGGGAACCGGAGCTGAATGAAGCCATACC
AAACGACGAGCGTGACACCACGATGCCTGTAGCAATGGCAACAACGTTGCGCAAACTATTAACTGGCGAA
CTACTTACTCTAGCTTCCCGGCAACAATTAATAGACTGGATGGAGGCGGATAAAGTTGCAGGACCACTTC
TGCGCTCGGCCCTTCCGGCTGGCTGGTTTATTGCTGATAAATCTGGAGCCGGTGAGCGTGGGTCTCGCGG
TATCATTGCAGCACTGGGGCCAGATGGTAAGCCCTCCCGTATCGTAGTTATCTACACGACGGGGAGTCAG
GCAACTATGGATGAACGAAATAGACAGATCGCTGAGATAGGTGCCTCACTGATTAAGCATTGGTAACTGT
CAGACCAAGTTTACTCATATATACTTTAGATTGATTTAAAACTTCATTTTTAATTTAAAAGGATCTAGGT
GAAGATCCTTTTTGATAATCTCATGACCAAAATCCCTTAACGTGAGTTTTCGTTCCACTGAGCGTCAGAC
CCCGTAGAAAAGATCAAAGGATCTTCTTGAGATCCTTTTTTTCTGCGCGTAATCTGCTGCTTGCAAACAA
AAAAACCACCGCTACCAGCGGTGGTTTGTTTGCCGGATCAAGAGCTACCAACTCTTTTTCCGAAGGTAAC
TGGCTTCAGCAGAGCGCAGATACCAAATACTGTTCTTCTAGTGTAGCCGTAGTTAGGCCACCACTTCAAG
AACTCTGTAGCACCGCCTACATACCTCGCTCTGCTAATCCTGTTACCAGTGGCTGCTGCCAGTGGCGATA
AGTCGTGTCTTACCGGGTTGGACTCAAGACGATAGTTACCGGATAAGGCGCAGCGGTCGGGCTGAACGGG
GGGTTCGTGCACACAGCCCAGCTTGGAGCGAACGACCTACACCGAACTGAGATACCTACAGCGTGAGCTA
TGAGAAAGCGCCACGCTTCCCGAAGGGAGAAAGGCGGACAGGTATCCGGTAAGCGGCAGGGTCGGAACAG
GAGAGCGCACGAGGGAGCTTCCAGGGGGAAACGCCTGGTATCTTTATAGTCCTGTCGGGTTTCGCCACCT
CTGACTTGAGCGTCGATTTTTGTGATGCTCGTCAGGGGGGCGGAGCCTATGGAAAAACGCCAGCAACGCG
GCCTTTTTACGGTTCCTGGCCTTTTGCTGGCCTTTTGCTCACATGTTCTTTCCTGCGTTATCCCCTGATT
CTGTGGATAACCGTATTACCGCCTTTGAGTGAGCTGATACCGCTCGCCGCAGCCGAACGACCGAGCGCAG
CGAGTCAGTGAGCGAGGAAGCGGAAGAGCGCCCAATACGCAAACCGCCTCTCCCCGCGCGTTGGCCGATT
CATTAATGCAGCTGGCACGACAGGTTTCCCGACTGGAAAGCGGGCAGTGAGCGCAACGCAATTAATGTGA
GTTAGCTCACTCATTAGGCACCCCAGGCTTTACACTTTATGCTTCCGGCTCGTATGTTGTGTGGAATTGT
GAGCGGATAACAATTTCACACAGGAAACAGCTATGACCATGATTACGCCAAGCTGTAAGTTTAAACATGA
TCTTACTAACTAACTATTCTCATTTAAATTTTCAGAGCTTAAAAATGGCTGAAATCACTCACAACGATGG
ATACGCTAACAACTTGGAAATGAAATA
Features (pLannotate 1.2.2; 11 found; start..end, strand, type, name):
   4161..5021    +  CDS            sg25: sg25 is a basic (constitutively fluorescent) green fluorescent protein published in 1997, derived from Aequorea victoria.
   5697..5849    +  CDS            aex-5 (fragment): AEX5_CAEEL - Also known as kpc-3 From Caenorhabditis elegans.
   5977..6012    +  CDS            rop (fragment): Rop protein, which maintains plasmids at low copy number; rop
   6114..6213    +  misc_feature   bom (fragment): basis of mobility region from pBR322
   6311..6415    +  promoter       AmpR promoter: bla
   6416..7276    +  CDS            AmpR: β-lactamase; bla; confers resistance to ampicillin, carbenicillin, and related antibiotics
   7447..8035    +  rep_origin     ori: high-copy-number ColE1/pMB1/pBR322/pUC origin of replication
   8218..8310    +  CDS            lacI (fragment): lac repressor; lacI; The lac repressor binds to the lac operator to inhibit transcription in E. coli. This inhibition can be relieved by adding lactose or isopropyl-β-D-thiogalactopyranoside (IPTG).
   8323..8344    +  protein_bind   CAP binding site: CAP binding activates transcription in the presence of cAMP. E. coli catabolite activator protein
   8359..8389    +  promoter       lac promoter: promoter for the E. coli lac operon
   8397..8413    +  protein_bind   lac operator: The lac repressor binds to the lac operator to inhibit transcription in E. coli. This inhibition can be relieved by adding lactose or isopropyl-β-D-thiogalactopyranoside (IPTG). lac repressor encoded by lacI
