[The description below was written by a language model from this plasmid's Addgene catalogue record and pLannotate feature annotations shown in this document.]
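Description:
KG#797 is a C. elegans transgene expression plasmid of about 8.6 kb, built on a pUC backbone. The catalogue lists its vector type as bacterial expression, but bacteria serve only for propagation. It replicates from a high-copy ColE1/pUC origin and is selected with ampicillin through the β-lactamase gene. Remnants of the lac promoter/operator region and fragments of rop, bom and lacI are annotated as backbone leftovers.

The payload is a single worm expression cassette. A roughly 2.6 kb unc-129 promoter restricts expression to a subset of nine DA/DB cholinergic motor neurons of the ventral nerve cord. It drives the approximately 1.4 kb strn-1 (C16E9.2) cDNA encoding Sentryn, a protein enriched at the synaptic active zone. A short A-rich stretch precedes the start codon to give a consensus translation initiation context. The stop codon is replaced by a flexible serine/glycine linker that continues in frame into a C-terminal Fire-vector GFP. This GFP carries three artificial introns, and further introns lie in the 5' and 3' untranslated regions; such introns are commonly included to improve transgene expression in worms. The cassette ends with the unc-54 3' control region. The cDNA was inserted into a parental unc-129::GFP fusion vector.

The automated feature tables annotate only the GFP and backbone elements, leaving the promoter, strn-1 and unc-54 regions unlabelled. A short "aex-5" hit lies downstream of GFP, around where the unc-54 3' region is expected, and looks like a similarity match rather than an intended element. The sequenced and depositor records differ by only a few bases in length. The plasmid is used to visualise Sentryn localisation in motor neuron axons and synapses.
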