Addgene plasmid #110916: KG#797
Purpose: Expresses the active zone - enriched protein Sentryn-GFP in a subset of cholinergic ventral nerve cord motor neurons
Depositing lab: Kenneth Miller. Depositing organization: Oklahoma Medical Research Foundation. Publication: Sentryn Acts with a Subset of Active Zone Proteins To Optimize the Localization of Synaptic Vesicles in Caenorhabditis elegans. Edwards SL, Morrison LM, Manning L, Stec N, Richmond JE, Miller KG. Genetics. 2018 Nov;210(3):947-968. doi: 10.1534/genetics.118.301466. PubMed 30401765.
Backbone
  Vector backbone: pUC
  Backbone size w/o insert (bp): 2617
  Total vector size (bp): 8562
  Vector type: Bacterial Expression
Growth in bacteria
  Bacterial resistance: Ampicillin, 100 μg/mL
  Growth temperature: 37°C
  Growth strain: DH5alpha
  Copy number: High Copy
Gene/Insert 1
  Gene/Insert name: unc-129 promoter
  Species: C. elegans (nematode)
  Insert size (bp): 2642
  Cloning method: Unknown
  Sequencing primers: 5′ Unknown
Gene/Insert 2
  Gene/Insert name: STRN-1 (Sentryn)-GFP
  Species: C. elegans (nematode)
  Insert size (bp): 2277
  Tag / fusion protein: GFP (contains 3 artificial introns) (C terminal on insert)
  Cloning method: Unknown
  Sequencing primers: 5′ Unknown
Gene/Insert 3
  Gene/Insert name: unc-54 3' control region with 1 intron just upstream and 1 intron in control region
  Species: C. elegans (nematode)
  Insert size (bp): 944
  Cloning method: Unknown
  Sequencing primers: 5′ Unknown
Terms and licenses: Academic/Nonprofit Terms; Industry Terms: Not Available to Industry
Depositor comments: We used Herculase II DNA polymerase and primers engineered with restriction sites to amplify and clone the 1.4 Kb strn-1 (C16E9.2) cDNA (minus its stop codon) from KG#720 rab-3::strn-1-FLAG into Nhe I/ Kpn I cut KG#367 (unc-129::___-GFP expression vector; 7.2 Kb) such that it is in-frame with the GFP. Transformed into XL1-Blue electrocompetent cells. Did Qiagen preps on 2 clones to find one with correct size insert for sequence verification. Verified sequence. Features of the construct: The unc-129:: promoter drives expression in a subset of 9 DA/ DB cholinergic motor neurons. AAAA precedes the start codon to provide a consensus ribosome binding site. A non-structured linker (SSGSSG) replaces the strn-1 stop codon and is immediately followed by the Fire vector GFP with 3 artificial introns (there are also introns in the 5' and 3' UTR in this vector). 2 bases are added to maintain the reading frame with the downstream GFP when cloning into the Kpn I site (this encodes an Ala).
How to cite: KG#797 was a gift from Kenneth Miller (Addgene plasmid # 110916 ; http://n2t.net/addgene:110916 ; RRID:Addgene_110916)
